>Addgene plasmid #182007 | pcDNA5/FRT/TO_STf_SKL | addgene full sequence | sequence record 356017 | Addgene NGS Result
GACGGATCGGGAGATCTCCCGATCCCCTATGGTGCACTCTCAGTACAATCTGCTCTGATGCCGCATAGTT
AAGCCAGTATCTGCTCCCTGCTTGTGTGTTGGAGGTCGCTGAGTAGTGCGCGAGCAAAATTTAAGCTACA
ACAAGGCAAGGCTTGACCGACAATTGCATGAAGAATCTGCTTAGGGTTAGGCGTTTTGCGCTGCTTCGCG
ATGTACGGGCCAGATATACGCGTTGACATTGATTATTGACTAGTTATTAATAGTAATCAATTACGGGGTC
ATTAGTTCATAGCCCATATATGGAGTTCCGCGTTACATAACTTACGGTAAATGGCCCGCCTGGCTGACCG
CCCAACGACCCCCGCCCATTGACGTCAATAATGACGTATGTTCCCATAGTAACGCCAATAGGGACTTTCC
ATTGACGTCAATGGGTGGAGTATTTACGGTAAACTGCCCACTTGGCAGTACATCAAGTGTATCATATGCC
AAGTACGCCCCCTATTGACGTCAATGACGGTAAATGGCCCGCCTGGCATTATGCCCAGTACATGACCTTA
TGGGACTTTCCTACTTGGCAGTACATCTACGTATTAGTCATCGCTATTACCATGGTGATGCGGTTTTGGC
AGTACATCAATGGGCGTGGATAGCGGTTTGACTCACGGGGATTTCCAAGTCTCCACCCCATTGACGTCAA
TGGGAGTTTGTTTTGGCACCAAAATCAACGGGACTTTCCAAAATGTCGTAACAACTCCGCCCCATTGACG
CAAATGGGCGGTAGGCGTGTACGGTGGGAGGTCTATATAAGCAGAGCTCTCCATATCAGTGATAGAGATC
TCCCTATCAGTGATAGAGATCGTCGACGAGCTCGTTTAGTGAACCGTCAGATCGCCTGGAGACGCCATCC
ACGCTGTTTTGACCTCCATAGAAGACACCGGGACCGATCCAGCCTCCGGACTCTAGCGTTTAAACTTAAG
CTTGGTACCGAGCTCGGATCCACTAGTCCAGTGTGGTGGAATTCTGCAGATATCCAGCAACCATGGATAA
AGACTGCGAAATGAAACGCACTACCCTGGACAGCCCGCTGGGTAAACTGGAACTGAGCGGTTGCGAGCAG
GGCCTGCACCGCATCATTTTCCTGGGCAAAGGTACGAGCGCTGCGGATGCGGTCGAAGTACCGGCTCCGG
CTGCGGTTCTGGGTGGCCCGGAGCCGCTGATGCAGGCTACCGCATGGCTGAACGCATATTTTCACCAGCC
AGAGGCGATTGAAGAGTTCCCTGTACCGGCCCTGCATCACCCGGTATTTCAGCAGGAATCCTTTACCCGT
CAGGTACTGTGGAAACTGCTGAAAGTAGTGAAATTCGGCGAGGTGATCTCCTATTCCCATCTGGCGGCGC
TGGCTGGCAACCCAGCGGCAACTGCGGCGGTGAAAACCGCTCTGTCTGGTAATCCGGTGCCAATTCTGAT
CCCGTGCCACCGTGTGGTTCAGGGCGACCTGGACGTAGGTGGCTACGAAGGCGGCCTGGCTGTGAAAGAA
TGGCTGCTGGCGCACGAAGGTCACCGTCTGGGTAAACCAGGCCTGGGCGGCGCTCCAGGATTCTCCTCAA
TTTCCGCTTCCAAACTGTAGTAACCGCTCGAGTCTAGAGGGCCCGTTTAAACCCGCTGATCAGCCTCGAC
TGTGCCTTCTAGTTGCCAGCCATCTGTTGTTTGCCCCTCCCCCGTGCCTTCCTTGACCCTGGAAGGTGCC
ACTCCCACTGTCCTTTCCTAATAAAATGAGGAAATTGCATCGCATTGTCTGAGTAGGTGTCATTCTATTC
TGGGGGGTGGGGTGGGGCAGGACAGCAAGGGGGAGGATTGGGAAGACAATAGCAGGCATGCTGGGGATGC
GGTGGGCTCTATGGCTTCTGAGGCGGAAAGAACCAGCTGGGGCTCTAGGGGGTATCCCC
[124 nt withheld, positions 1950-2073]
C
[91 nt withheld, positions 2075-2165]
AGGGTGATGGTTCACGTACCTAGAAGTTCCTATTCCGAAGTTCCTATTCTCTAGAAAGTATAGGAACTTC
CTTGGCCAAAAAGCCTGAACTCACCGCGACGTCTGTCGAGAAGTTTCTGATCGAAAAGTTCGACAGCGTC
TCCGACCTGATGCAGCTCTCGGAGGGCGAAGAATCTCGTGCTTTCAGCTTCGATGTAGGAGGGCGTGGAT
ATGTCCTGCGGGTAAATAGCTGCGCCGATGGTTTCTACAAAGATCGTTATGTTTATCGGCACTTTGCATC
GGCCGCGCTCCCGATTCCGGAAGTGCTTGACATTGGGGAATTCAGCGAGAGCCTGACCTATTGCATCTCC
CGCCGTGCACAGGGTGTCACGTTGCAAGACCTGCCTGAAACCGAACTGCCCGCTGTTCTGCAGCCGGTCG
CGGAGGCCATGGATGCGATCGCTGCGGCCGATCTTAGCCAGACGAGCGGGTTCGGCCCATTCGGACCGCA
AGGAATCGGTCAATACACTACATGGCGTGATTTCATATGCGCGATTGCTGATCCCCATGTGTATCACTGG
CAAACTGTGATGGACGACACCGTCAGTGCGTCCGTCGCGCAGGCTCTCGATGAGCTGATGCTTTGGGCCG
AGGACTGCCCCGAAGTCCGGCACCTCGTGCACGCGGATTTCGGCTCCAACAATGTCCTGACGGACAATGG
CCGCATAACAGCGGTCATTGACTGGAGCGAGGCGATGTTCGGGGATTCCCAATACGAGGTCGCCAACATC
TTCTTCTGGAGGCCGTGGTTGGCTTGTATGGAGCAGCAGACGCGCTACTTCGAGCGGAGGCATCCGGAGC
TTGCAGGATCGCCGCGGCTCCGGGCGTATATGCTCCGCATTGGTCTTGACCAACTCTATCAGAGCTTGGT
TGACGGCAATTTCGATGATGCAGCTTGGGCGCAGGGTCGATGCGACGCAATCGTCCGATCCGGAGCCGGG
ACTGTCGGGCGTACACAAATCGCCCGCAGAAGCGCGGCCGTCTGGACCGATGGCTGTGTAGAAGTACTCG
CCGATAGTGGAAACCGACGCCCCAGCACTCGTCCGAGGGCAAAGGAATAGCACGTACTACGAGATTTCGA
TTCCACCGCCGCCTTCTATGAAAGGTTGGGCTTCGGAATCGTTTTCCGGGACGCCGGCTGGATGATCCTC
CAGCGCGGGGATCTCATGCTGGAGTTCTTCGCCCACCCCAACTTGTTTATTGCAGCTTATAATGGTTACA
AATAAAGCAATAGCATCACAAATTTCACAAATAAAGCATTTTTTTCACTGCATTCTAGTTGTGGTTTGTC
CAAACTCATCAATGTATCTTATCATGTCTGTATACCGTCGACCTCTAGCTAGAGCTTGGCGTAATCATGG
TCATAGCTGTTTCCTGTGTGAAATTGTTATCCGCTCACAATTCCACACAACATACGAGCCGGAAGCATAA
AGTGTAAAGCCTGGGGTGCCTAATGAGTGAGCTAACTCACATTAATTGCGTTGCGCTCACTGCCCGCTTT
CCAGTCGGGAAACCTGTCGTGCCAGCTGCATTAATGAATCGGCCAACGCGCGGGGAGAGGCGGTTTGCGT
ATTGGGCGCTCTTCCGCTTCCTCGCTCACTGACTCGCTGCGCTCGGTCGTTCGGCTGCGGCGAGCGGTAT
CAGCTCACTCAAAGGCGGTAATACGGTTATCCACAGAATCAGGGGATAACGCAGGAAAGAACATGTGAGC
AAAAGGCCAGCAAAAGGCCAGGAACCGTAAAAAGGCCGCGTTGCTGGCGTTTTTCCATAGGCTCCGCCCC
CCTGACGAGCATCACAAAAATCGACGCTCAAGTCAGAGGTGGCGAAACCCGACAGGACTATAAAGATACC
AGGCGTTTCCCCCTGGAAGCTCCCTCGTGCGCTCTCCTGTTCCGACCCTGCCGCTTACCGGATACCTGTC
CGCCTTTCTCCCTTCGGGAAGCGTGGCGCTTTCTCATAGCTCACGCTGTAGGTATCTCAGTTCGGTGTAG
GTCGTTCGCTCCAAGCTGGGCTGTGTGCACGAACCCCCCGTTCAGCCCGACCGCTGCGCCTTATCCGGTA
ACTATCGTCTTGAGTCCAACCCGGTAAGACACGACTTATCGCCACTGGCAGCAGCCACTGGTAACAGGAT
TAGCAGAGCGAGGTATGTAGGCGGTGCTACAGAGTTCTTGAAGTGGTGGCCTAACTACGGCTACACTAGA
AGAACAGTATTTGGTATCTGCGCTCTGCTGAAGCCAGTTACCTTCGGAAAAAGAGTTGGTAGCTCTTGAT
CCGGCAAACAAACCACCGCTGGTAGCGGTGGTTTTTTTGTTTGCAAGCAGCAGATTACGCGCAGAAAAAA
AGGATCTCAAGAAGATCCTTTGATCTTTTCTACGGGGTCTGACGCTCAGTGGAACGAAAACTCACGTTAA
GGGATTTTGGTCATGAGATTATCAAAAAGGATCTTCACCTAGATCCTTTTAAATTAAAAATGAAGTTTTA
AATCAATCTAAAGTATATATGAGTAAACTTGGTCTGACAGTTACCAATGCTTAATCAGTGAGGCACCTAT
CTCAGCGATCTGTCTATTTCGTTCATCCATAGTTGCCTGACTCCCCGTCGTGTAGATAACTACGATACGG
GAGGGCTTACCATCTGGCCCCAGTGCTGCAATGATACCGCGAGACCCACGCTCACCGGCTCCAGATTTAT
CAGCAATAAACCAGCCAGCCGGAAGGGCCGAGCGCAGAAGTGGTCCTGCAACTTTATCCGCCTCCATCCA
GTCTATTAATTGTTGCCGGGAAGCTAGAGTAAGTAGTTCGCCAGTTAATAGTTTGCGCAACGTTGTTGCC
ATTGCTACAGGCATCGTGGTGTCACGCTCGTCGTTTGGTATGGCTTCATTCAGCTCCGGTTCCCAACGAT
CAAGGCGAGTTACATGATCCCCCATGTTGTGCAAAAAAGCGGTTAGCTCCTTCGGTCCTCCGATCGTTGT
CAGAAGTAAGTTGGCCGCAGTGTTATCACTCATGGTTATGGCAGCACTGCATAATTCTCTTACTGTCATG
CCATCCGTAAGATGCTTTTCTGTGACTGGTGAGTACTCAACCAAGTCATTCTGAGAATAGTGTATGCGGC
GACCGAGTTGCTCTTGCCCGGCGTCAATACGGGATAATACCGCGCCACATAGCAGAACTTTAAAAGTGCT
CATCATTGGAAAACGTTCTTCGGGGCGAAAACTCTCAAGGATCTTACCGCTGTTGAGATCCAGTTCGATG
TAACCCACTCGTGCACCCAACTGATCTTCAGCATCTTTTACTTTCACCAGCGTTTCTGGGTGAGCAAAAA
CAGGAAGGCAAAATGCCGCAAAAAAGGGAATAAGGGCGACACGGAAATGTTGAATACTCATACTCTTCCT
TTTTCAATATTATTGAAGCATTTATCAGGGTTATTGTCTCATGAGCGGATACATATTTGAATGTATTTAG
AAAAATAAACAAATAGGGGTTCCGCGCACATTTCCCCGAAAAGTGCCACCTGACGTC
Features (pLannotate 1.2.2; 20 found; start..end, strand, type, name):
     28..80      -  misc_feature   bom (fragment): basis of mobility region from pBR322
    235..614     +  enhancer       CMV enhancer: human cytomegalovirus immediate early enhancer
    615..818     +  promoter       CMV promoter: human cytomegalovirus (CMV) immediate early promoter
    841..860     +  promoter       PLtetO-1 promoter (fragment): modified phage lambda PL promoter with tet operator sites (Lutz and Bujard, 1997)
    868..901     +  promoter       TRE3GV promoter (fragment): 3rd-generation Tet-responsive promoter that can be activated by binding of Tet-On® 3G, optimized for retroviral and lentiviral vectors
   1043..1606    +  CDS            MGMT (fragment): MGMT_HUMAN - Experimental evidence at protein level: Swiss-Prot protein existence level 1. Involved in the cellular defense against the biological effects of O6-methylguanine (O6-MeG) and O4-methylthymine (O4-MeT) in DNA. Repairs the methylated nucleobase in DNA by stoichiometrically transferring the methyl group to a cysteine residue in the enzyme. This is a suicide reaction: the enzyme is irreversibly inactivated. From Homo sapiens (Human).
   1680..1904    +  polyA_signal   bGH poly(A) signal: bovine growth hormone polyadenylation signal
   1908..1929    +  promoter       SV40 promoter (fragment): SV40 enhancer and early promoter
   1950..2183    +  rep_origin     f1 ori (fragment) (sequence partly withheld): f1 bacteriophage origin of replication; arrow indicates direction of (+) strand synthesis
   2188..2235    +  protein_bind   FRT: FLP-mediated recombination occurs in the 8-bp core sequence TCTAGAAA (Turan and Bode, 2011). FLP recombinase from the Saccharomyces cerevisiae 2μ plasmid
   2243..3265    +  CDS            HygR: aminoglycoside phosphotransferase from E. coli; aph(4)-Ia; confers resistance to hygromycin
   3275..3400    +  CDS            ble (fragment): BLE_KLEPN - Experimental evidence at protein level: Swiss-Prot protein existence level 1. Binding protein with a strong affinity to the bleomycin family of antibiotics. Binds to CL990; an antimitotic-antibiotic compound. From Klebsiella pneumoniae.
   3395..3516    +  polyA_signal   SV40 poly(A) signal: SV40 polyadenylation signal
   3589..3605    -  protein_bind   lac operator: The lac repressor binds to the lac operator to inhibit transcription in E. coli. This inhibition can be relieved by adding lactose or isopropyl-β-D-thiogalactopyranoside (IPTG). lac repressor encoded by lacI
   3613..3643    -  promoter       lac promoter: promoter for the E. coli lac operon
   3658..3679    -  protein_bind   CAP binding site: CAP binding activates transcription in the presence of cAMP. E. coli catabolite activator protein
   3692..3784    -  CDS            lacI (fragment): lac repressor; lacI; The lac repressor binds to the lac operator to inhibit transcription in E. coli. This inhibition can be relieved by adding lactose or isopropyl-β-D-thiogalactopyranoside (IPTG).
   3967..4555    -  rep_origin     ori: high-copy-number ColE1/pMB1/pBR322/pUC origin of replication
   4726..5586    -  CDS            AmpR: β-lactamase; bla; confers resistance to ampicillin, carbenicillin, and related antibiotics
   5587..5691    -  promoter       AmpR promoter: bla
