[The description below was written by a language model from this plasmid's Addgene catalogue record and pLannotate feature annotations shown in this document.]
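Description:
pcDNA5/FRT/TO_STf_SKL is a mammalian expression plasmid of about 5.7 kb built on the pcDNA5/FRT/TO backbone. It is propagated in E. coli through a high-copy ColE1/pUC-type origin with ampicillin selection (AmpR under its own bla promoter). The payload is a synthetic insert of roughly 600 bp, introduced by Gibson cloning, that encodes SNAP-tag fast (STf), a SNAP-tag variant carrying the E30R "fast" mutation. The annotation software labels this coding region as a fragment of human MGMT, which is expected because SNAP-tag is an engineered derivative of that O6-alkylguanine-DNA alkyltransferase. The "SKL" in the name, together with the stated peroxisomal destination, points to the classic C-terminal Ser-Lys-Leu peroxisomal targeting signal, although this short motif is not annotated separately in the feature table.

Expression is driven by the CMV immediate early enhancer and promoter and terminated by the bGH polyadenylation signal. Short matches to tet-operator-containing promoters lie just downstream of the CMV promoter. These correspond to the tet operator sites of the "TO" backbone, which make transcription tetracycline-regulatable in cells expressing the Tet repressor and constitutive elsewhere. An FRT site sits directly upstream of a hygromycin resistance gene with no annotated promoter of its own, followed by an SV40 poly(A) signal. This arrangement allows FLP-mediated integration into a matching genomic FRT locus and hygromycin selection of isogenic stable lines. The remaining small fragments (f1 ori, SV40 promoter, ble, lac elements) are backbone remnants.

The construct is used to place a self-labelling protein tag in peroxisomes so that they can be stained with synthetic fluorescent SNAP substrates. The associated work concerns live-cell fluorescence lifetime multiplexing.
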