Addgene plasmid #182007: pcDNA5/FRT/TO_STf_SKL
Purpose: CMV overexpression of SNAP-tag fast in the peroxisome of mammalian cell lines
Depositing lab: Kai Johnsson. Depositing organization: Max Planck Institute for Medical Research. Publication: Live-Cell Fluorescence Lifetime Multiplexing Using Synthetic Fluorescent Probes. Frei MS, Koch B, Hiblot J, Johnsson K. ACS Chem Biol. 2022 Jun 17;17(6):1321-1327. doi: 10.1021/acschembio.2c00041. Epub 2022 May 18. PubMed 35584304.
Backbone
  Vector backbone: pcDNA5/FRT/TO
  Backbone size w/o insert (bp): 5100
  Vector type: Mammalian Expression
  Selectable markers: Hygromycin
Growth in bacteria
  Bacterial resistance: Ampicillin, 100 μg/mL
  Growth temperature: 37°C
  Growth strain: DH5alpha
  Copy number: High Copy
Gene/Insert
  Gene/Insert name: STf_SKL
  Species: Synthetic
  Insert size (bp): 600
  Mutation: Fast mutation on SNAP-tag E30R
  Promoter: CMV
  Cloning method: Gibson Cloning
Terms and licenses: Academic/Nonprofit Terms; Industry Terms: Not Available to Industry
How to cite: pcDNA5/FRT/TO_STf_SKL was a gift from Kai Johnsson (Addgene plasmid # 182007 ; http://n2t.net/addgene:182007 ; RRID:Addgene_182007)
